>Addgene plasmid #246092 | pEMS2393 | addgene full sequence | sequence record 495423 | Addgene Long Read Sequencing Result
TTGAGATCCTTTTTTTCTGCGCGTAATCTGCTGCTTGCAAACAAAAAAACCACCGCTACCAGCGGTGGTT
TGTTTGCCGGATCAAGAGCTACCAACTCTTTTTCCGAAGGTAACTGGCTTCAGCAGAGCGCAGATACCAA
ATACTGTTCTTCTAGTGTAGCCGTAGTTAGGCCACCACTTCAAGAACTCTGTAGCACCGCCTACATACCT
CGCTCTGCTAATCCTGTTACCAGTGGCTGCTGCCAGTGGCGATAAGTCGTGTCTTACCGGGTTGGACTCA
AGACGATAGTTACCGGATAAGGCGCAGCGGTCGGGCTGAACGGGGGGTTCGTGCACACAGCCCAGCTTGG
AGCGAACGACCTACACCGAACTGAGATACCTACAGCGTGAGCTATGAGAAAGCGCCACGCTTCCCGAAGG
GAGAAAGGCGGACAGGTATCCGGTAAGCGGCAGGGTCGGAACAGGAGAGCGCACGAGGGAGCTTCCAGGG
GGAAACGCCTGGTATCTTTATAGTCCTGTCGGGTTTCGCCACCTCTGACTTGAGCGTCGATTTTTGTGAT
GCTCGTCAGGGGGGCGGAGCCTATGGAAAAACGCCAGCAACGCGGCCTTTTTACGGTTCCTGGCCTTTTG
CTGGCCTTTTGCTCACATGTTCTTTCCTGCGTTATCCCCTGATTCTGTGGATAACCGTATTACCGCCTTT
GAGTGAGCTGATACCGCTCGCCGCAGCCGAACGACCGAGCGCAGCGAGTCAGTGAGCGAGGAAGCGGAAG
AGCGCCCAATACGCAAACCGCCTCTCCCCGCGCGTTGGCCGATTCATTAATGCAGCTGGCACGACAGGTT
TCCCGACTGGAAAGCGGGCAGTGAGCGCAACGCAATTAATGTGAGTTAGCTCACTCATTAGGCACCCCAG
GCTTTACACTTTATGCTTCCGGCTCGTATGTTGTGTGGAATTGTGAGCGGATAACAATTTCACACAGGAA
ACAGCTATGACCATGATTACGCCAGATTTAATTAAGGCCTTAATTAGGCTGCGCGCTCGCTCGCTCACTG
AGGCCGCCCGGGCAAAGCCCGGGCGTCGGGCGACCTTTGGTCGCCCGGCCTCAGTGAGCGAGCGAGCGCG
CAGAGAGGGAGTGGCCAACTCCATCACTAGGGGTTCCTTGTAGTTAATGATTAACCCGCCATGCTACTTA
TCTACGTAGCCATGCTCTAGGAAGATCGGAATTCCCTAGGCCGGCCTCCCTTTTGCTACAGGCATAGTTT
AAGTCTTGTGTCACAAATAAAAGGATCCTCCCTAGCATATGGAGTAGTTGCCATGTCCTCCCAGGGATGG
TCTGTAGCTATGTTCACCTCAGGCTCATCAAGAAGAGGTAAACTGTCAAGTATAATTTCAGTCATAGGGT
GGTTTGGTTGAGACAGATTAGTGGTATGCAATCATGATAGATAGTTTATCCCAGCTCCAAACTGCCGCTT
GGGAAATCTTGAACTCAAATGAACAGAGACTCAGTCATTATTAGTGTCAAAAAGGTATACAGAGGCAAAA
TTTGGTTGGCAGCATAAAAGATGAATCAAAGCAAAAAAGTGACCAATTGCATGTTCAAAATCGAAATTGA
GATGCATACTACAGCTTGGAAATACTTTAAATACCAGAAAAGTCACACATTATTAATTGCGCATTGATTA
ATATTTAAAACATGTTTCTGTAATGTATTTTCAAAGAGACAATAAAATTACATGTATTTTCTTATTTCAA
AACCTTTATTCTCAAGGTGATGCATAGTAAGGAGTACCCTTTTAGATACAGGAGTAAGATAGCAAAATGT
TTTTTAAAAATTTGTTTAATTTTTAGTATCTTTCCTTCAGCTGCATATTTCCAGAAATAAGACTTTTTAG
AAGAAGAATTTAGTTTTATGGGACTATTTTAATATTCAAATGTCTTACAGTTTGATGACTTTCTCAGGAA
GAAATCAGGTTATAATAAAAGCATGAATTTAAAATGTGGAAGAACCTAATCTAAATAACTTTCCAAATAT
TTTCTAAACACTGAAAAATATATATTTATAAATTGTAAAATACATTATTCTATTAGCAAACACAAACTTT
GGTATCTTTAAATCAGACTCCCCCCCCAACCAAATATCCACAAAAAGAATGTCCTCAAGTGTCAATGCAT
GAAGTCATGCGTGAAGATAAATCTAACAGCTCTTTCTGTGTCATTCCTAATGCACTTGTCACTCAGTATT
ATCCATCCTCATTAATGACAATGGGAAAGTTTATCTTGGGAACACGTTTTAAATCATCTACTCTTTACAA
TGGGACCATGAAATCTCTTACAAAACATGAGGCGGGAACTACTCTGACAACAAAACCCCTTCCTGGCAGC
TTTATTCTTAATTCCTGTTCAAGGAGTAATCTGTTTATTATAAAATCATACAGAACAATATATTAAACAG
AATTTGAAACAAGAATAGCTAGTGTGATTTCCAAGCTTACAAGTATTTTTACAACATTTTTATTAGGCTG
AAAACACTACATTGAGTTCTTTTTGTGTGATTTCATGCAATCTTCTATTCTACATCGTAAACACCTTTGA
AAAGAAGTTTTGTTTTACATAATTTAAAAATAATTTTCAAATGGTAAGGACACTGGTGTTTATATAATTA
TTTTAAAATACAATAACTTACATTAGCTTAAATAAAAGCAGTTATTAAGTAAAAATGTGCTCATGTTTAA
ATTTCCTAACCAAAATGCCAAAATATTCCAACTCTTGGGGATCGGAGGAGGGGACAGGGTGATTACCCAG
AGAGGTAGCTGGCCAGCCTAAGGGCAGAGATCTTGGGGCCCTAGTGCCCGAAGGTGCGGAGGAGCGCACT
CGGCAAGACTAGTTTCCTGGGGATCGACTCTACGCCATACAGGACGGCGGCCCAGGCTGGACCGGGCCGG
GCTAGAGCAGTCACAGGCCGGGCCAAGGAAGGCCAAAGCAGGGGTTGGAGCCGGCCGGACCCTGGGTGGG
GAGAAGCAGGCTCCCGCCCGGCCGGAAAACTAGTCGGCGCAGAGCTGTGCCCAACTCTAGCCGCCATGAC
GTCACGCGGGCCGGGCAGCCAATGAGGACGGCGCTGGCGTGGATATTAAGGAAAGTTAGCGCCTGCCTGA
GCACCCTCTTTTCTTATCATTGACATTTAAACTCTGGGGCAGGTCCTCGCGTAGAACGCGGCTGTCAGGC
GCGCCGAAGTTGGTCGTGAGGCACTGGGCAGGTAAGTATCAAGGTTACAAGACAGGTTTAAGGAGACCAA
TAGAAACTGGGCTTGTCGAGACAGAGAAGACTCTTGCGTTTCTGATAGGCACCTATTGGTCTTACTGACA
TCCACTTTGCCTTTCTCTCCACAGGTGTCCACTCCCAGGCGGCCGCCACCATGGACTACAAAGACCATGA
CGGTGATTATAAAGATCATGACATCGATTACAAGGATGACGATGACAAGCAGAACAGTCACAGCGGAGTG
AATCAGCTCGGTGGTGTCTTTGTCAACGGGCGGCCACTGCCGGACTCCACCCGGCAGAAGATTGTAGAGC
TAGCTCACAGCGGGGCCCGGCCGTGCGACATTTCCCGAATTCTGCAGGTGTCCAACGGATGTGTGAGTAA
AATTCTGGGCAGGTATTACGAGACTGGCTCCATCAGACCCAGGGCAATCGGTGGTAGTAAACCGAGAGTA
GCGACTCCAGAAGTTGTAAGCAAAATAGCCCAGTATAAGCGGGAGTGCCCGTCCATCTTTGCTTGGGAAA
TCCGAGACAGATTACTGTCCGAGGGGGTCTGTACCAACGATAACATACCAAGCGTGTCATCAATAAACAG
AGTTCTTCGCAACCTGGCTAGCGAAAAGCAACAGATGGGCGCAGACGGCATGTATGATAAACTAAGGATG
TTGAACGGGCAGACCGGAAGCTGGGGCACCCGCCCTGGTTGGTATCCGGGGACTTCGGTGCCAGGGCAAC
CTACGCAAGATGGCTGCCAGCAACAGGAAGGAGGGGGAGAGAATACCAACTCCATCAGTTCCAACGGAGA
AGATTCAGATGAGGCTCAAATGCGACTTCAGCTGAAGCGGAAGCTGCAAAGAAATAGAACATCCTTTACC
CAAGAGCAAATTGAGGCCCTGGAGAAAGAGTTTGAGAGAACCCATTATCCAGATGTGTTTGCCCGAGAAA
GACTAGCAGCCAAAATAGATCTACCTGAAGCAAGAATACAGGTATGGTTTTCTAATCGAAGGGCCAAATG
GAGAAGAGAAGAAAAACTGAGGAATCAGAGAAGACAGGCCAGCAACACACCTAGTCATATTCCTATCAGC
AGTAGTTTCAGCACCAGTGTCTACCAACCAATTCCACAACCCACCACACCGGTTTCCTCCTTCACATCTG
GCTCCATGTTGGGCCGAACAGACACAGCCCTCACAAACACCTACAGCGCTCTGCCGCCTATGCCCAGCTT
CACCATGGCAAATAACCTGCCTATGCAACCCCCAGTCCCCAGCCAGACCTCCTCATACTCCTGCATGCTG
CCCACCAGCCCTTCGGTGAATGGGCGGAGTTATGATACCTACACCCCCCCACATATGCAGACACACATGA
ACAGTCAGCCAATGGGCACCTCGGGCACCACTTCAACAGGACTCATTTCCCCTGGTGTGTCAGTTCCAGT
TCAAGTTCCCGGAAGTGAACCTGATATGTCTCAATACTGGCCAAGATTACAGTAAGCGGCCGCGATCGCT
CAACCTCTGGATTACAAAATTTGTGAAAGATTGACTGGTATTCTTAACTATGTTGCTCCTTTTACGCTAT
GTGGATACGCTGCTTTAATGCCTTTGTATCATGCTATTGCTTCCCGTATGGCTTTCATTTTCTCCTCCTT
GTATAAATCCTGGTTGCTGTCTCTTTATGAGGAGTTGTGGCCCGTTGTCAGGCAACGTGGCGTGGTGTGC
ACTGTGTTTGCTGACGCAACCCCCACTGGTTGGGGCATTGCCACCACCTGTCAGCTCCTTTCCGGGACTT
TCGCTTTCCCCCTCCCTATTGCCACGGCGGAACTCATCGCCGCCTGCCTTGCCCGCTGCTGGACAGGGGC
TCGGCTGTTGGGCACTGACAATTCCGTGGTGTTGTCGGGGAAATCATCGTCCTTTCCTTGGCTGCTCGCC
TGTGTTGCCACCTGGATTCTGCGCGGGACGTCCTTCTGCTACGTCCCTTCGGCCCTCAATCCAGCGGACC
TTCCTTCCCGCGGCCTGCTGCCGGCTCTGCGGCCTCTTCCGCGTCTTCGCCTTCGCCCTCAGACGAGTCG
GATCTCCCTTTGGGCCGCCTCCCCGCGATCGCAGACATGATAAGATACATTGATGAGTTTGGACAAACCA
CAACTAGAATGCAGTGAAAAAAATGCTTTATTTGTGAAATTTGTGATGCTATTGCTTTATTTGTAACCAT
TATAAGCTGCAATAAACAAGTTAACAACAACAATTGCATTCATTTTATGTTTCAGGTTCAGGGGGAGATG
TGGGAGGTTTTTTAAAGCAAGTAAAACCTCTACAAATGTGGTAGTCGAAATTCCCGATAAGGATCTTCCT
AGAGCATGGCTACGTAGATAAGTAGCATGGCGGGTTAATCATTAACTACAAGGAACCCCTAGTGATGGAG
TTGGCCACTCCCTCTCTGCGCGCTCGCTCGCTCACTGAGGCCGGGCGACCAAAGGTCGCCCGACGCCCGG
GCTTTGCCCGGGCGGCCTCAGTGAGCGAGCGAGCGCGCAGCCTTAATTAACCTAATTCACTGGCCGTCGT
TTTACAACGTCGTGACTGGGAAAACCCTGGCGTTACCCAACTTAATCGCCTTGCAGCACATCCCCCTTTC
GCCAGCTGGCGTAATAGCGAAGAGGCCCGCACCGATCGCCCTTCCCAACAGTTGCGCAGCCTGAATGGCG
AATGGG
[124 nt withheld, positions 5957-6080]
C
[91 nt withheld, positions 6082-6172]
A
[49 nt withheld, positions 6174-6222]
CCTTTGACGTTGGAGTCCACGTTCTTT
[37 nt withheld, positions 6250-6286]
ACCCTATCTCGGTCTATTCTTTTGATTTATAAGGGATTTTGCCGATTTCGGCCTATTGGTTAAAAAATGA
GCTGATTTAACAAAAATTTAACGCGAATTTTAACAAAATATTAACGCTTACAATTTAGGTGGCACTTTTC
GGGGAAATGTGCGCGGAACCCCTATTTGTTTATTTTTCTAAATACATTCAAATATGTATCCGCTCATGAG
ACAATAACCCTGATAAATGCTTCAATAATATTGAAAAAGGAAGAGTATGAGTATTCAACATTTCCGTGTC
GCCCTTATTCCCTTTTTTGCGGCATTTTGCCTTCCTGTTTTTGCTCACCCAGAAACGCTGGTGAAAGTAA
AAGATGCTGAAGATCAGTTGGGTGCACGAGTGGGTTACATCGAACTGGATCTCAACAGCGGTAAGATCCT
TGAGAGTTTTCGCCCCGAAGAACGTTTTCCAATGATGAGCACTTTTAAAGTTCTGCTATGTGGCGCGGTA
TTATCCCGTATTGACGCCGGGCAAGAGCAACTCGGTCGCCGCATACACTATTCTCAGAATGACTTGGTTG
AGTACTCACCAGTCACAGAAAAGCATCTTACGGATGGCATGACAGTAAGAGAATTATGCAGTGCTGCCAT
AACCATGAGTGATAACACTGCGGCCAACTTACTTCTGACAACGATCGGAGGACCGAAGGAGCTAACCGCT
TTTTTGCACAACATGGGGGATCATGTAACTCGCCTTGATCGTTGGGAACCGGAGCTGAATGAAGCCATAC
CAAACGACGAGCGTGACACCACGATGCCTGTAGCAATGGCAACAACGTTGCGCAAACTATTAACTGGCGA
ACTACTTACTCTAGCTTCCCGGCAACAATTAATAGACTGGATGGAGGCGGATAAAGTTGCAGGACCACTT
CTGCGCTCGGCCCTTCCGGCTGGCTGGTTTATTGCTGATAAATCTGGAGCCGGTGAGCGTGGGTCTCGCG
GTATCATTGCAGCACTGGGGCCAGATGGTAAGCCCTCCCGTATCGTAGTTATCTACACGACGGGGAGTCA
GGCAACTATGGATGAACGAAATAGACAGATCGCTGAGATAGGTGCCTCACTGATTAAGCATTGGTAACTG
TCAGACCAAGTTTACTCATATATACTTTAGATTGATTTAAAACTTCATTTTTAATTTAAAAGGATCTAGG
TGAAGATCCTTTTTGATAATCTCATGACCAAAATCCCTTAACGTGAGTTTTCGTTCCACTGAGCGTCAGA
CCCCGTAGAAAAGATCAAAGGATCTTC
Features (pLannotate 1.2.2; 17 found; start..end, strand, type, name):
      1..589     +  rep_origin     ori: high-copy-number ColE1/pMB1/pBR322/pUC origin of replication
    772..864     +  CDS            lacI (fragment): lac repressor; lacI; The lac repressor binds to the lac operator to inhibit transcription in E. coli. This inhibition can be relieved by adding lactose or isopropyl-β-D-thiogalactopyranoside (IPTG).
    877..898     +  protein_bind   CAP binding site: CAP binding activates transcription in the presence of cAMP. E. coli catabolite activator protein
    913..943     +  promoter       lac promoter: promoter for the E. coli lac operon
    951..967     +  protein_bind   lac operator: The lac repressor binds to the lac operator to inhibit transcription in E. coli. This inhibition can be relieved by adding lactose or isopropyl-β-D-thiogalactopyranoside (IPTG). lac repressor encoded by lacI
   1028..1158    -  repeat_region  AAV2 ITR (fragment): inverted terminal repeat of adeno-associated virus serotype 2 inverted
   3252..3384    +  intron         chimeric intron: chimera between introns from human β-globin and immunoglobulin heavy chain genes
   3414..3479    +  CDS            3xFLAG: three tandem FLAG® epitope tags, followed by an enterokinase cleavage site
   3480..4742    +  CDS            PAX6: PAX6_HUMAN - Also known as AN2. Experimental evidence at protein level: Swiss-Prot protein existence level 1. Transcription factor with important functions in the development of the eye, nose, central nervous system and pancreas. Required for the differentiation of pancreatic islet alpha cells (By similarity). Competes with PAX4 in binding to a common element in the glucagon, insulin and somatostatin promoters. Regulates specification of the ventral neuron subtypes by establishing the correct progenitor domains (By similarity). Acts as a transcriptional repressor of NFATC1- mediated gene expre
   4760..5346    +  misc_feature   WPRE: woodchuck hepatitis virus posttranscriptional regulatory element
   5361..5482    -  polyA_signal   SV40 poly(A) signal: SV40 polyadenylation signal
   5505..5573    -  CDS            large T antigen (fragment): large T antigen from SV40 (simian virus 40)
   5651..5781    +  repeat_region  AAV2 ITR (fragment): inverted terminal repeat of adeno-associated virus serotype 2 inverted
   5795..5952    +  CDS            lacZα (fragment): LacZα fragment of β-galactosidase; lacZ fragment
   5957..6385    +  rep_origin     f1 ori (sequence partly withheld): f1 bacteriophage origin of replication; arrow indicates direction of (+) strand synthesis
   6438..6542    +  promoter       AmpR promoter: bla
   6543..7403    +  CDS            AmpR: β-lactamase; bla; confers resistance to ampicillin, carbenicillin, and related antibiotics
