[The description below was written by a language model from this plasmid's Addgene catalogue record and pLannotate feature annotations shown in this document.]
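Description:
pEMS2393 is a single-stranded AAV transfer plasmid (7,573 nt by long-read sequencing) built on the pEMS2122 backbone and intended for preclinical gene therapy work in mammalian systems. It is propagated in E. coli under ampicillin selection, with an AmpR cassette and its bla promoter, a ColE1/pUC-type origin, and an f1 phage origin. Residual lac-region elements (lacI and lacZα fragments, CAP site, lac promoter and operator) flank the viral cassette as remnants of the cloning vector. Although the origin is annotated as a high-copy type, the catalogue lists the plasmid as low copy and specifies a recombination-deficient strain, consistent with the usual need to protect the repeat-rich ITRs from rearrangement.

The payload lies between two AAV2 inverted terminal repeats, which allow the intervening genome to be replicated and packaged into rAAV particles when rep, cap and helper functions are supplied in trans. Expression is driven by a PAX6-derived MiniPromoter, a compact human regulatory design meant to restrict expression to PAX6-appropriate cell types. The record names it Ple331 in the purpose and insert fields but Ple311 in the promoter field, and the feature table does not annotate it, leaving an unannotated stretch of roughly 2 kb between the upstream ITR and a chimeric β-globin/immunoglobulin intron. Downstream of the intron is a 3xFLAG epitope fused to the N-terminus of human PAX6, allowing the transgene product to be distinguished from endogenous protein. A WPRE that enhances transcript stability and expression follows, then an SV40 polyadenylation signal. The insert was made by gene synthesis. The associated study used intravenous rAAV-PAX6 delivery in a mouse model of aniridia, the disorder caused by PAX6 haploinsufficiency.
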