Addgene plasmid #246092: pEMS2393
Purpose: For preclinical gene therapy: ss-AAV expression of N-term FLAG-tagged human PAX6 under control of Ple331 (PAX6 MiniPromoter); contains WPRE.
Depositing lab: Elizabeth Simpson. Depositing organization: University of British Columbia. Publication: First pilot study of intravenous rAAV-PAX6 gene therapy increases retinal-ganglion-cell-layer thickness and Notch1 transcription in a mouse model of aniridia. Djaksigulova D, Kaad SG, Korecki AJ, Lam SL, Lengyell TC, Simpson EM. Gene Ther. 2026 Mar 9. doi: 10.1038/s41434-026-00605-5. PubMed 41796252.
Backbone
  Vector backbone: pEMS2122
  Vector type: Mammalian Expression, AAV
Growth in bacteria
  Bacterial resistance: Ampicillin, 100 μg/mL
  Growth temperature: 30°C
  Growth strain: NEB Stable
  Copy number: Low Copy
Gene/Insert
  Gene/Insert name: ss-AAV-Ple331-3XFLAG/PAX6-WPRE
  Species: H. sapiens (human)
  Entrez Gene: PAX6 (a.k.a. AN, AN1, AN2, ASGD5, D11S812E, FVH1, MGDA, WAGR)
  Promoter: Ple311
  Tag / fusion protein: 3XFLAG (N terminal on insert)
  Cloning method: Gene Synthesis
Terms and licenses: Academic/Nonprofit Terms; Industry Terms: Not Available to Industry
How to cite: pEMS2393 was a gift from Elizabeth Simpson (Addgene plasmid # 246092 ; http://n2t.net/addgene:246092 ; RRID:Addgene_246092)
